>Addgene plasmid #157145 | pD649-HAsp-FCER1A-COMP5AP-AviTag-9xHis | addgene full sequence | sequence record 383699 | Addgene NGS Result
TTTCAATATTATTGAAGCATTTATCAGGGTTATTGTCTCATGAGCGGATACATATTTGAATGTATTTAGA
AAAATAAACAAATAGGGGTCAGTGTTACAACCAATTAACCAATTCTGAACATTATCGCGAGCCCATTTAT
ACCTGAATATGGCTCATAACACCCCTTGCTCATGACCAAAATCCCTTAACGTGAGTTACGCGCGCGTCGT
TCCACTGAGCGTCAGACCCCGTAGAAAAGATCAAAGGATCTTCTTGAGATCCTTTTTTTCTGCGCGTAAT
CTGCTGCTTGCAAACAAAAAAACCACCGCTACCAGCGGTGGTTTGTTTGCCGGATCAAGAGCTACCAACT
CTTTTTCCGAAGGTAACTGGCTTCAGCAGAGCGCAGATACCAAATACTGTTCTTCTAGTGTAGCCGTAGT
TAGCCCACCACTTCAAGAACTCTGTAGCACCGCCTACATACCTCGCTCTGCTAATCCTGTTACCAGTGGC
TGCTGCCAGTGGCGATAAGTCGTGTCTTACCGGGTTGGACTCAAGACGATAGTTACCGGATAAGGCGCAG
CGGTCGGGCTGAACGGGGGGTTCGTGCACACAGCCCAGCTTGGAGCGAACGACCTACACCGAACTGAGAT
ACCTACAGCGTGAGCTATGAGAAAGCGCCACGCTTCCCGAAGGGAGAAAGGCGGACAGGTATCCGGTAAG
CGGCAGGGTCGGAACAGGAGAGCGCACGAGGGAGCTTCCAGGGGGAAACGCCTGGTATCTTTATAGTCCT
GTCGGGTTTCGCCACCTCTGACTTGAGCGTCGATTTTTGTGATGCTCGTCAGGGGGGCGGAGCCTATGGA
AAAACGCCAGCAACGCGGCCTTTTTACGGTTCCTGGCCTTTTGCTGGCCTTTTGCTCACATGTTCTTTCC
TGCGTTATCCCCTGATTCTGTGGATAACCGTATTACCGCCTTTGAGTGAGCTGATACCGCTCGCCGCAGC
CGAACGACCGAGCGCAGCGAGTCAGTGAGCGAGGAAGCGGAAGGCGAGAGTAGGGAACTGCCAGGCATCA
AACTAAGCAGAAGGCCCCTGACGGATGGCCTTTTTGCGTTTCTACAAACTCTTTCTGTGTTGTAAAACGA
CGGCCAGTCTTAAGCTCGGGCCCCCTGGGCGGTTCTGATAACGAGTAATCGTTAATCCGCAAATAACGTA
AAAACCCGCTTCGGCGGGTTTTTTTATGGGGGGAGTTTAGGGAAAGAGCATTTGTCAGAATATTTAAGGG
CGCCTGTCACTTTGCTTGATATATGAGAATTATTTAACCTTATAAATGAGAAAAAAGCAACGCACTTTAA
ATAAGATACGTTGCTTTTTCGATTGATGAACACCTATAATTAAACTATTCATCTATTATTTATGATTTTT
TGTATATACAATATTTCTAGTTTGTTAAAGAGAATTAAGAAAATAAATCTCGAAAATAATAAAGGGAAAA
TCAGTTTTTGATATCAAAATTATACATGTCAACGATAATACAAAATATAATACAAACTATAAGATGTTAT
CAGTATTTATTATCATTTAGAATAAATTTTGTGTCGCCCTTAATTGTGAGCGGATAACAATTACGAGCTT
CATGCACAGTGGCGTTGACTCAATATTGGCCATTAGCCATATTATTCATTGGTTATATAGCATAAATCAA
TATTGGCTATTGGCCATTGCATACGTTGTATCTATATCATAATATGTACATTTATATTGGCTCATGTCCA
ATATGACCGCCATGTTGGCATTGATTATTGACTAGTTATTAATAGTAATCAATTACGGGGTCATTAGTTC
ATAGCCCATATATGGAGTTCCGCGTTACATAACTTACGGTAAATGGCCCGCCTGGCTGACCGCCCAACGA
CCCCCGCCCATTGACGTCAATAATGACGTATGTTCCCATAGTAACGCCAATAGGGACTTTCCATTGACGT
CAATGGGTGGAGTATTTACGGTAAACTGCCCACTTGGCAGTACATCAAGTGTATCATATGCCAAGTACGC
CCCCTATTGACGTCAATGACGGTAAATGGCCCGCCTGGCATTATGCCCAGTACATGACCTTATGGGACTT
TCCTACTTGGCAGTACATCTACGTATTAGTCATCGCTATTACCATGGTGATGCGGTTTTGGCAGTACATC
AATGGGCGTGGATAGCGGTTTGACTCACGGGGATTTCCAAGTCTCCACCCCATTGACGTCAATGGGAGTT
TGTTTTGGCACCAAAATCAACGGGACTTTCCAAAATGTCGTAACAACTCCGCCCCATTGACGCAAATGGG
CGGTAGGCGTGTACGGTGGGAGGTCTATATAAGCAGAGCTCGTTTAGTGAACCGTCAGATCGCCTGGAGA
CGCCATCCACGCTGTTTTGACCTCCATAGAAGACACCGGGACCGATCCAGCCTCCGCGGCCGGGAACGGT
GCATTGGAACGCGGATTCCCCGTGCCAAGAGTGACGTAAGTACCGCCTATAGAGTCTATAGGCCCACCCC
CTTGGCTTCGTTAGAACGCGGCTACAATTAATACATAACCTTATGTATCATACACATACGATTTAGGTGA
CACTATAGAATAACATCCACTTTGCCTTTCTCTCCACAGGTGTCCACTCCCAGGTCCAACTGCACCTCGG
TTCTATCGAAAACGCGCCTGCTAGCGCCACCATGAAGACCATCATTGCCCTGAGCTACATCTTCTGCCTG
GTGTTCGCTGCGGCCGCCGTTCCTCAGAAACCCAAAGTGTCTCTGAACCCTCCTTGGAACCGGATCTTCA
AGGGCGAGAATGTGACCCTGACCTGCAACGGCAACAACTTCTTCGAGGTGTCCAGCACCAAGTGGTTCCA
CAACGGCAGCCTGAGCGAGGAAACAAACAGCAGCCTGAACATCGTGAACGCCAAGTTCGAGGACAGCGGC
GAGTACAAGTGTCAGCACCAGCAAGTGAACGAGAGCGAGCCCGTGTACCTGGAAGTGTTCTCTGATTGGC
TGCTGCTGCAGGCCTCTGCCGAGGTTGTGATGGAAGGACAGCCTCTGTTCCTGAGATGCCACGGCTGGCG
GAACTGGGACGTGTACAAAGTGATCTACTACAAGGACGGCGAGGCCCTGAAGTATTGGTACGAGAACCAC
AACATCAGCATCACCAACGCCACCGTGGAAGATAGCGGCACCTACTACTGTACCGGCAAAGTGTGGCAGC
TGGACTACGAGTCCGAGCCTCTGAACATCACCGTGATCAAGGCCCCTAGAGAGAAGTACTGGCTGCAAGG
CGCGCCGGAAGATCAAGTTGATCCAAGATTGATTGATGGCAAGGGCGGATCTCTGGAGGTGCTGTTCCAG
GGACCAGGCGGAAGCGGCAATCCCGGCGGCGATCTGGCCCCCCAGATGCTGCGCGAGCTGCAGGAGACCA
ATGCCGCCCTGCAGGACGTGCGCGAGCTGCTGCGCCACCGCGTGAAGGAGATCACCTTCCTGAAGAACAC
CGTGATGGAGTGCGACGCCTGCGGTATGCAGCCCTCTAGAGGCTCCGGCTCCATCATCCCAGTTGAGGAG
GAGAACCCGGACTTCTGGAACCGCGAGGCAGCCGAGGCCCTGGGTGCCGCCAAGAAGCTGCAGCCTGCAC
AGACAGCCGCCAAGAACCTCATCATCTTCCTGGGCGATGGGATGGGGGTGTCTACGGTGACAGCTGCCAG
GATCCTAAAAGGGCAGAAGAAGGACAAACTGGGGCCTGAGATACCCCTGGCCATGGACCGCTTCCCATAT
GTGGCTCTGTCCAAGACATACAATGTAGACAAACATGTGCCAGACAGTGGAGCCACAGCCACGGCCTACC
TGTGCGGGGTCAAGGGCAACTTCCAGACCATTGGCTTGAGTGCAGCCGCCCGCTTTAACCAGTGCAACAC
GACACGCGGCAACGAGGTCATCTCCGTGATGAATCGGGCCAAGAAAGCAGGGAAGTCAGTGGGAGTGGTA
ACCACCACACGAGTGCAGCACGCCTCGCCAGCCGGCACCTACGCCCACACGGTGAACCGCAACTGGTACT
CGGACGCCGACGTGCCTGCCTCGGCCCGCCAGGAGGGGTGCCAGGACATCGCTACGCAGCTCATCTCCAA
CATGGACATTGACGTGATCCTAGGTGGAGGCCGAAAGTACATGTTTCGCATGGGAACCCCAGACCCTGAG
TACCCAGATGACTACAGCCAAGGTGGGACCAGGCTGGACGGGAAGAATCTGGTGCAGGAATGGCTGGCGA
AGCGCCAGGGTGCCCGGTATGTGTGGAACCGCACTGAGCTCATGCAGGCTTCCCTGGACCCGTCTGTGAC
CCATCTCATGGGTCTCTTTGAGCCTGGAGACATGAAATACGAGATCCACCGAGACTCCACACTGGACCCC
TCCCTGATGGAGATGACAGAGGCTGCCCTGCGCCTGCTGAGCAGGAACCCCCGCGGCTTCTTCCTCTTCG
TGGAGGGTGGTCGCATCGACCATGGTCATCATGAAAGCAGGGCTTACCGGGCACTGACTGAGACGATCAT
GTTCGACGACGCCATTGAGAGGGCGGGCCAGCTCACCAGCGAGGAGGACACGCTGAGCCTCGTCACTGCC
GACCACTCCCACGTCTTCTCCTTCGGAGGCTACCCCCTGCGAGGGAGCTCCATCTTCGGGCTGGCCCCTG
GCAAGGCCCGGGACAGGAAGGCCTACACGGTCCTCCTATACGGAAACGGTCCAGGCTATGTGCTCAAGGA
CGGCGCCCGGCCGGATGTTACCGAGAGCGAGAGCGGGAGCCCCGAGTATCGGCAGCAGTCAGCAGTGCCC
CTGGACGAAGAGACCCACGCAGGCGAGGACGTGGCGGTGTTCGCGCGCGGCCCGCAGGCGCACCTGGTTC
ACGGCGTGCAGGAGCAGACCTTCATAGCGCACGTCATGGCCTTCGCCGCCTGCCTGGAGCCCTACACCGC
CTGCGACCTGGCGCCCCCCGCCGGCACCACCGACGCCGCGCACCCGGGTGGCGGAGGACTGAACGACATC
TTCGAGGCTCAGAAAATCGAATGGCACGAACATCACCATCACCATCACCATCACCATTAAGGCCGGCCTG
TAGTCACTGGCACAACGCGTTACCCGGTAAGCCAATCGGGTATACACGGTCGTCATACTGCAGACAGGGT
TCTTCTACTTTGCAAGATAGTCTTGAGTAGTAAAATAAATAGATAGAGAAAATCAGCCTCGACTGTGCCT
TCTAGTTGCCAGCCATCTGTTGTTTGCCCCTCCCCCGTGCCTTCCTTGACCCTGGAAGGTGCCACTCCCA
CTGTCCTTTCCTAATAAAATGAGGAAATTGCATCACAACACTCAACCCTATCTCGGTCTATTCTTTTGAT
TTATAAGGGATTTTGCCGATTTCGGCCTATTGGTTAAAAAATGAGCTGATTTAACAAAAATTTAACGCGA
ATTAATTCTGTGGAATGTGTGTCAGTTAGGGTGTGGAAAGTCCCCAGGCTCCCCAGCAGGCAGAAGTATG
CAAAGCATGCATCTCAATTAGTCAGCAACCAGGTGTGGAAAGTCCCCAGGCTCCCCAGCAGGCAGAAGTA
TGCAAAGCATGCATCTCAATTAGTCAGCAACCATAGTCCCGCCCCTAACTCCGCCCATCCCGCCCCTAAC
TCCGCCCAGTTCCGCCCATTCTCCGCCCCATGGCTGACTAATTTTTTTTATTTATGCAGAGGCCGAGGCC
GCCTCTGCCTCTGAGCTATTCCAGAAGTAGTGAGGAGGCTTTTTTGGAGGCCTAGGCTTTTGCAAAAAGC
TCCCGGGAGCTTGTATATCCATTTTCGGATCTGATCAGCACGTGTTGACAATTAATCATCGGCATAGTAT
ATCGGCATAGTATAATACGACAAGGTGAGGAACTAAACCATGACCGAGTACAAGCCCACGGTGCGCCTCG
CCACCCGCGACGACGTCCCCAGGGCCGTACGCACCCTCGCCGCCGCGTTCGCCGACTACCCCGCCACGCG
CCACACCGTCGATCCGGACCGCCACATCGAGCGGGTCACCGAGCTGCAAGAACTCTTCCTCACGCGCGTC
GGGCTCGACATCGGCAAGGTGTGGGTCGCGGACGACGGCGCCGCGGTGGCGGTCTGGACCACGCCGGAGA
GCGTCGAAGCGGGGGCGGTGTTCGCCGAGATCGGCCCGCGCATGGCCGAGTTGAGCGGTTCCCGGCTGGC
CGCGCAGCAACAGATGGAAGGCCTCCTGGCGCCGCACCGGCCCAAGGAGCCCGCGTGGTTCCTGGCCACC
GTCGGCGTCTCGCCCGACCACCAGGGCAAGGGTCTGGGCAGCGCCGTCGTGCTCCCCGGAGTGGAGGCGG
CCGAGCGCGCCGGGGTGCCCGCCTTCCTGGAGACATCCGCGCCCCGCAACCTCCCCTTCTACGAGCGGCT
CGGCTTCACCGTCACCGCCGACGTCGAGGTGCCCGAAGGACCGCGCACCTGGTGCATGACCCGCAAGCCC
GGTGCCTGACACGTGCTACGAGATTTCGATTCCACCGCCGCCTTCTATGAAAGGTTGGGCTTCGGAATCG
TTTTCCGGGACGCCGGCTGGATGATCCTCCAGCGCGGGGATCTCATGCTGGAGTTCTTCGCCCACCCCAA
CTTGTTTATTGCAGCTTATAATGGTTACAAATAAAGCAATAGCATCACAAATTTCACAAATAAAGCATTT
TTTTCACTGCATTCTAGTTGTGGTTTGTCCAAACTCATCAATGTATCTTATCATGTCTGTATACCGTCGA
CCTCTAGCTAGAGCTTGGCGTAATCATGGTCATTACCAATGCTTAATCAGTGAGGCACCTATCTCAGCGA
TCTGTCTATTTCGTTCATCCATAGTTGCCTGACTCCCCGTCGTGTAGATAACTACGATACGGGAGGGCTT
ACCATCTGGCCCCAGCGCTGCGATGATACCGCGAGAACCACGCTCACCGGCTCCGGATTTATCAGCAATA
AACCAGCCAGCCGGAAGGGCCGAGCGCAGAAGTGGTCCTGCAACTTTATCCGCCTCCATCCAGTCTATTA
ATTGTTGCCGGGAAGCTAGAGTAAGTAGTTCGCCAGTTAATAGTTTGCGCAACGTTGTTGCCATCGCTAC
AGGCATCGTGGTGTCACGCTCGTCGTTTGGTATGGCTTCATTCAGCTCCGGTTCCCAACGATCAAGGCGA
GTTACATGATCCCCCATGTTGTGCAAAAAAGCGGTTAGCTCCTTCGGTCCTCCGATCGTTGTCAGAAGTA
AGTTGGCCGCAGTGTTATCACTCATGGTTATGGCAGCACTGCATAATTCTCTTACTGTCATGCCATCCGT
AAGATGCTTTTCTGTGACTGGTGAGTACTCAACCAAGTCATTCTGAGAATAGTGTATGCGGCGACCGAGT
TGCTCTTGCCCGGCGTCAATACGGGATAATACCGCGCCACATAGCAGAACTTTAAAAGTGCTCATCATTG
GAAAACGTTCTTCGGGGCGAAAACTCTCAAGGATCTTACCGCTGTTGAGATCCAGTTCGATGTAACCCAC
TCGTGCACCCAACTGATCTTCAGCATCTTTTACTTTCACCAGCGTTTCTGGGTGAGCAAAAACAGGAAGG
CAAAATGCCGCAAAAAAGGGAATAAGGGCGACACGGAAATGTTGAATACTCATATTCTTCCTT
Features (pLannotate 1.2.2; 24 found; start..end, strand, type, name):
    119..143     -  CDS            KanR (fragment): aminoglycoside phosphotransferase; aph(3')-Ia; confers resistance to kanamycin
    254..842     +  rep_origin     ori: high-copy-number ColE1/pMB1/pBR322/pUC origin of replication
   1067..1084    +  terminator     rrnB T2 terminator (fragment): transcription terminator T2 from the E. coli rrnB gene
   1109..1128    -  CDS            lacZα (fragment): LacZα fragment of β-galactosidase; lacZ fragment
   1584..1600    +  protein_bind   lac operator: The lac repressor binds to the lac operator to inhibit transcription in E. coli. This inhibition can be relieved by adding lactose or isopropyl-β-D-thiogalactopyranoside (IPTG). lac repressor encoded by lacI
   1843..2146    +  enhancer       CMV enhancer: human cytomegalovirus immediate early enhancer
   2147..2350    +  promoter       CMV promoter: human cytomegalovirus (CMV) immediate early promoter
   2486..2529    +  intron         CMV intron (fragment): modified intron A from human cytomegalovirus
   2581..2599    +  promoter       SP6 promoter: promoter for bacteriophage SP6 RNA polymerase
   2603..2640    +  CDS            IgH signal sequence (fragment): signal sequence from the mouse immunoglobulin heavy chain variable region
   2674..3288    +  CDS            FCER1A (fragment): FCERA_HUMAN - Also known as FCE1A. Experimental evidence at protein level: Swiss-Prot protein existence level 1. Binds to the Fc region of immunoglobulins epsilon. High affinity receptor. Responsible for initiating the allergic response. Binding of allergen to receptor-bound IgE leads to cell activation and the release of mediators (such as histamine) responsible for the manifestations of allergy. The same receptor also induces the secretion of important lymphokines. From Homo sapiens (Human).
   3385..3564    +  CDS            Comp (fragment): COMP_RAT - Experimental evidence at protein level: Swiss-Prot protein existence level 1. May play a role in the structural integrity of cartilage via its interaction with other extracellular matrix proteins such as the collagens and fibronectin. Can mediate the interaction of chondrocytes with the cartilage extracellular matrix through interaction with cell surface integrin receptors. Could play a role in the pathogenesis of osteoarthritis. Potent suppressor of apoptosis in both primary chondrocytes and transformed cells. Suppresses apoptosis by blocking the activation of caspase-3 and by indu
   3552..5004    +  CDS            SEAP (fragment): secreted alkaline phosphatase from human placenta The natural enzyme has a C-terminal transmembrane sequence that is replaced by a GPI anchor.
   5029..5070    +  CDS            AviTag™ (fragment): peptide tag that allows for enzymatic biotinylation
   5074..5097    +  CDS            8xHis: 8xHis affinity tag
   5243..5354    +  polyA_signal   bGH poly(A) signal: bovine growth hormone polyadenylation signal
   5355..5463    +  rep_origin     f1 ori (fragment): f1 bacteriophage origin of replication; arrow indicates direction of (+) strand synthesis
   5477..5806    +  promoter       SV40 promoter: SV40 enhancer and early promoter
   5854..5901    +  promoter       EM7 promoter: synthetic bacterial promoter&nbsp
   5920..6519    +  CDS            PuroR (fragment): puromycin N-acetyltransferase; pac from Streptomyces; confers resistance to puromycin
   6529..6654    +  CDS            ble (fragment): BLE_KLEPN - Experimental evidence at protein level: Swiss-Prot protein existence level 1. Binding protein with a strong affinity to the bleomycin family of antibiotics. Binds to CL990; an antimitotic-antibiotic compound. From Klebsiella pneumoniae.
   6649..6770    +  polyA_signal   SV40 poly(A) signal: SV40 polyadenylation signal
   6823..7683    -  CDS            AmpR: β-lactamase; bla; confers resistance to ampicillin, carbenicillin, and related antibiotics
   7686..89      -  promoter       AmpR promoter (fragment) (across the origin): bla
