[The description below was written by a language model from this plasmid's Addgene catalogue record and pLannotate feature annotations shown in this document.]
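Description:
pD649-HAsp-FCER1A-COMP5AP-AviTag-9xHis is a mammalian expression plasmid of about 7.7 kb, built on the pD649 backbone, that produces a secreted, multimerised form of the extracellular domain of human FCER1A, the alpha chain of the high-affinity IgE receptor. It is propagated in E. coli as a high-copy plasmid through a ColE1/pUC-type origin and selected with ampicillin via the bla gene. The annotation also detects an SV40 promoter/EM7 promoter unit driving a puromycin N-acetyltransferase coding sequence with an SV40 polyadenylation signal, which would permit puromycin selection in mammalian cells, although the catalogue entry does not list a mammalian marker. Short kanamycin-resistance, lacZα, ble and f1 origin fragments appear to be backbone remnants.

Expression is driven by the CMV enhancer and immediate-early promoter, followed by a fragment of CMV intron A and an SP6 promoter. The plasmid name indicates an HA signal peptide ("HAsp"), whereas the automated annotation labels this short leader as a fragment of an immunoglobulin heavy-chain signal sequence; either way it directs the fusion into the secretory pathway. The FCER1A ectodomain sits between retained NotI and AscI cloning sites and is fused at its C terminus to the coiled-coil region of rat cartilage oligomeric matrix protein, which assembles into pentamers, then to human placental alkaline phosphatase, an AviTag for enzymatic biotinylation, and a polyhistidine tag (9xHis by name, annotated as 8xHis). A bGH polyadenylation signal ends the unit. The pentameric, enzyme-labelled protein belongs to a collection made for screening interactions among human IgSF cell-surface proteins, where multimerisation would raise avidity and alkaline phosphatase can act as a reporter. The depositor notes that some plasmids in the collection may carry an IS4-like transposase upstream of the CMV promoter; none is annotated here.
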