Addgene plasmid #157145: pD649-HAsp-FCER1A-COMP5AP-AviTag-9xHis
Purpose: Mammalian expression of cell-surface protein extracellular domain fused to COMP5AP-AviTag-9xHis. Protein is secreted from cells.
Depositing lab: Chris Garcia. Depositing organization: Stanford University. Publication: A Human IgSF Cell-Surface Interactome Reveals a Complex Network of Protein-Protein Interactions. Wojtowicz WM, Vielmetter J, Fernandes RA, Siepe DH, Eastman CL, Chisholm GB, Cox S, Klock H, Anderson PW, Rue SM, Miller JJ, Glaser SM, Bragstad ML, Vance J, Lam AW, Lesley SA, Zinn K, Garcia KC. Cell. 2020 Aug 20;182(4):1027-1043.e17. doi: 10.1016/j.cell.2020.07.025. PubMed 32822567.
Backbone
  Vector backbone: pD649
  Backbone size w/o insert (bp): 7153
  Vector type: Mammalian Expression
Growth in bacteria
  Bacterial resistance: Ampicillin, 100 μg/mL
  Growth temperature: 37°C
  Growth strain: DH5alpha
  Copy number: High Copy
Gene/Insert
  Gene/Insert name: FCER1A (alt name: FCERA)
  Species: H. sapiens (human)
  Insert size (bp): 540
  Entrez Gene: FCER1A (a.k.a. FCE1A, FCERIA, FcERI)
  Promoter: CMV/SP6
  Tag / fusion protein: COMP5AP-AviTag-9xHis (C terminal on backbone)
  Cloning method: Restriction Enzyme; 5′ cloning site GCGGCCGC (not destroyed); 3′ cloning site GGCGCGCC (not destroyed)
  Sequencing primers: 5′ ATTTAGGTGACACTATAG; 3′ CGTCGCACTCCATCACGGTG
Resource information
  A portion of this plasmid was derived from a plasmid made by: synthesis by ThermoFisher
Terms and licenses: Academic/Nonprofit Terms; Industry Terms: Not Available to Industry
Depositor comments: Some plasmids in this collection may have an IS4-like element ISVsa5 family transposase upstream of the CMV promoter.
How to cite: pD649-HAsp-FCER1A-COMP5AP-AviTag-9xHis was a gift from Chris Garcia (Addgene plasmid # 157145 ; http://n2t.net/addgene:157145 ; RRID:Addgene_157145)
