>Addgene plasmid #157145 | pD649-HAsp-FCER1A-COMP5AP-AviTag-9xHis | depositor partial sequence | sequence record 303400 | insert (extracellular domain)
GTTCCTCAGAAACCCAAAGTGTCTCTGAACCCTCCTTGGAACCGGATCTTCAAGGGCGAGAATGTGACCC
TGACCTGCAACGGCAACAACTTCTTCGAGGTGTCCAGCACCAAGTGGTTCCACAACGGCAGCCTGAGCGA
GGAAACAAACAGCAGCCTGAACATCGTGAACGCCAAGTTCGAGGACAGCGGCGAGTACAAGTGTCAGCAC
CAGCAAGTGAACGAGAGCGAGCCCGTGTACCTGGAAGTGTTCTCTGATTGGCTGCTGCTGCAGGCCTCTG
CCGAGGTTGTGATGGAAGGACAGCCTCTGTTCCTGAGATGCCACGGCTGGCGGAACTGGGACGTGTACAA
AGTGATCTACTACAAGGACGGCGAGGCCCTGAAGTATTGGTACGAGAACCACAACATCAGCATCACCAAC
GCCACCGTGGAAGATAGCGGCACCTACTACTGTACCGGCAAAGTGTGGCAGCTGGACTACGAGTCCGAGC
CTCTGAACATCACCGTGATCAAGGCCCCTAGAGAGAAGTACTGGCTGCAA
